>Addgene plasmid #163483 | AiP1050-pAAV-mscRE16-minBGpromoter-tTA2-WPRE-hGHpA | addgene full sequence | sequence record 325809 | Addgene NGS Result
CCTGCAGGCAGCTGCGCGCTCGCTCGCTCACTGAGGCCGCCCGGGCGTCGGGCGACCTTTGGTCGCCCGG
CCTCAGTGAGCGAGCGAGCGCGCAGAGAGGGAGTGGCCAACTCCATCACTAGGGGTTCCTGCGGCCGCAC
GCGTAGGGTGCAGGAGAAATGTGACCTCAAAGTCTTGTTCTATAACTGTTGGACCTTAGGAGAGATCTGT
GCTCAGCAATTTACCAGGACACCCCCACCCCACATGTCTTGACCACTGTCTGGATAACTGGTATGCAGGA
CCACACTAGGCTTACTCACAGTGTAAACTCTCATAACCATCACTGGAGCCCATCCTGCCTGGTAGACAAG
GATTCAACCATGACTCATTGTACTTTAGTGGTGCCATGCTTAGTCATCAGGTGCCCTGTGCTCTGACAGC
CGAGGGTCAGAGCTGGAATCACACTCTTGTTGTCTTTTAATCTCTCCCTCCCTTTCTTCCTTCTTTCTTC
ACTCTGTTGTGATTGCTCATGGAACAGATCCTAGCTGGTCTCCCTGGCAACCTACATGATTTGAGCCCAA
CAGATGGATAATGGGGACATCGACTTCCAATGTCATTCAACAGAATCATTGCCAAGGGAGTCTGATGAGC
AGGCAACTGAGATGACACCCTTATCAATATAGCTTCATTTTGGCAATCTGGAGTAGGTGTTTCAAAAGGA
GAGCCCCCACTGATGCCAGCAATACAGAACGTTCATGGGCAAGGAGCTCGGGCTGGGCATAAAAGTCAGG
GCAGAGCCATCTATTGCTTACATTTGCTTCTGGGATCCGCCACCATGTCTAGACTGGACAAGAGCAAAGT
CATAAACTCTGCTCTGGAATTACTCAATGAAGTCGGTATCGAAGGCCTGACGACAAGGAAACTCGCTCAA
AAGCTGGGAGTTGAGCAGCCTACCCTGTACTGGCACGTGAAGAACAAGCGGGCCCTGCTCGATGCCCTGG
CAATCGAGATGCTGGACAGGCATCATACCCACTTCTGCCCCCTGGAAGGCGAGTCATGGCAAGACTTTCT
GCGGAACAACGCCAAGTCATTCCGCTGTGCTCTCCTCTCACATCGCGACGGGGCTAAAGTGCATCTCGGC
ACCCGCCCAACAGAGAAACAGTACGAAACCCTGGAAAATCAGCTCGCGTTCCTGTGTCAGCAAGGCTTCT
CCCTGGAGAACGCACTGTACGCTCTGTCCGCCGTGGGCCACTTTACACTGGGCTGCGTATTGGAGGATCA
GGAGCATCAAGTAGCAAAAGAGGAAAGAGAGACACCTACCACCGATTCTATGCCCCCACTTCTGAGACAA
GCAATTGAGCTGTTCGACCATCAGGGAGCCGAACCTGCCTTCCTTTTCGGCCTGGAACTAATCATATGTG
GCCTGGAGAAACAGCTAAAGTGCGAAAGCGGCGGGCCGGCCGACGCCCTTGACGATTTTGACTTAGACAT
GCTCCCAGCCGATGCCCTTGACGACTTTGACCTTGATATGCTGCCTGCTGACGCTCTTGACGATTTTGAC
CTTGACATGCTCCCCGGGTAAGAATTCGATATCAAGCTTATCGATAATCAACCTCTGGATTACAAAATTT
GTGAAAGATTGACTGGTATTCTTAACTATGTTGCTCCTTTTACGCTATGTGGATACGCTGCTTTAATGCC
TTTGTATCATGCTATTGCTTCCCGTATGGCTTTCATTTTCTCCTCCTTGTATAAATCCTGGTTGCTGTCT
CTTTATGAGGAGTTGTGGCCCGTTGTCAGGCAACGTGGCGTGGTGTGCACTGTGTTTGCTGACGCAACCC
CCACTGGTTGGGGCATTGCCACCACCTGTCAGCTCCTTTCCGGGACTTTCGCTTTCCCCCTCCCTATTGC
CACGGCGGAACTCATCGCCGCCTGCCTTGCCCGCTGCTGGACAGGGGCTCGGCTGTTGGGCACTGACAAT
TCCGTGGTGTTGTCGGGGAAATCATCGTCCTTTCCTTGGCTGCTCGCCTATGTTGCCACCTGGATTCTGC
GCGGGACGTCCTTCTGCTACGTCCCTTCGGCCCTCAATCCAGCGGACCTTCCTTCCCGCGGCCTGCTGCC
GGCTCTGCGGCCTCTTCCGCGTCTTCGCCTTCGCCCTCAGACGAGTCGGATCTCCCTTTGGGCCGCCTCC
CCGCATCGATACCGAGCGCTGCTCGAGAGATCTACGGGTGGCATCCCTGTGACCCCTCCCCAGTGCCTCT
CCTGGCCCTGGAAGTTGCCACTCCAGTGCCCACCAGCCTTGTCCTAATAAAATTAAGTTGCATCATTTTG
TCTGACTAGGTGTCCTTCTATAATATTATGGGGTGGAGGGGGGTGGTATGGAGCAAGGGGCAAGTTGGGA
AGACAACCTGTAGGGCCTGCGGGGTCTATTGGGAACCAAGCTGGAGTGCAGTGGCACAATCTTGGCTCAC
TGCAATCTCCGCCTCCTGGGTTCAAGCGATTCTCCTGCCTCAGCCTCCCGAGTTGTTGGGATTCCAGGCA
TGCATGACCAGGCTCAGCTAATTTTTGTTTTTTTGGTAGAGACGGGGTTTCACCATATTGGCCAGGCTGG
TCTCCAACTCCTAATCTCAGGTGATCTACCCACCTTGGCCTCCCAAATTGCTGGGATTACAGGCGTGAAC
CACTGCTCCCTTCCCTGTCCTTCTGATTTTGTAGGTAACCACGTGCGGACCGAGCGGCCGCAGGAACCCC
TAGTGATGGAGTTGGCCACTCCCTCTCTGCGCGCTCGCTCGCTCACTGAGGCCGGGCGACCAAAGGTCGC
CCGACGCCCGGGCTTTGCCCGGGCGGCCTCAGTGAGCGAGCGAGCGCGCAGCTGCCTGCAGGGGCGCCTG
ATGCGGTATTTTCTCCTTACGCATCTGTGCGGTATTTCACACCGCATA
[95 nt withheld, positions 2919-3013]
T
[46 nt withheld, positions 3015-3060]
C
[141 nt withheld, positions 3062-3202]
CCTTTGACGTTGGAGTCCACGTTCTTT
[37 nt withheld, positions 3230-3266]
ACTCTATCTCGGGCTATTCTTTTGATTTATAAGGGATTTTGCCGATTTCGGTCTATTGGTTAAAAAATGA
GCTGATTTAACAAAAATTTAACGCGAATTTTAACAAAATATTAACGTTTACAATTTTATGGTGCACTCTC
AGTACAATCTGCTCTGATGCCGCATAGTTAAGCCAGCCCCGACACCCGCCAACACCCGCTGACGCGCCCT
GACGGGCTTGTCTGCTCCCGGCATCCGCTTACAGACAAGCTGTGACCGTCTCCGGGAGCTGCATGTGTCA
GAGGTTTTCACCGTCATCACCGAAACGCGCGAGACGAAAGGGCCTCGTGATACGCCTATTTTTATAGGTT
AATGTCATGATAATAATGGTTTCTTAGACGTCAGGTGGCACTTTTCGGGGAAATGTGCGCGGAACCCCTA
TTTGTTTATTTTTCTAAATACATTCAAATATGTATCCGCTCATGAGACAATAACCCTGATAAATGCTTCA
ATAATATTGAAAAAGGAAGAGTATGAGTATTCAACATTTCCGTGTCGCCCTTATTCCCTTTTTTGCGGCA
TTTTGCCTTCCTGTTTTTGCTCACCCAGAAACGCTGGTGAAAGTAAAAGATGCTGAAGATCAGTTGGGTG
CACGAGTGGGTTACATCGAACTGGATCTCAACAGCGGTAAGATCCTTGAGAGTTTTCGCCCCGAAGAACG
TTTTCCAATGATGAGCACTTTTAAAGTTCTGCTATGTGGCGCGGTATTATCCCGTATTGACGCCGGGCAA
GAGCAACTCGGTCGCCGCATACACTATTCTCAGAATGACTTGGTTGAGTACTCACCAGTCACAGAAAAGC
ATCTTACGGATGGCATGACAGTAAGAGAATTATGCAGTGCTGCCATAACCATGAGTGATAACACTGCGGC
CAACTTACTTCTGACAACGATCGGAGGACCGAAGGAGCTAACCGCTTTTTTGCACAACATGGGGGATCAT
GTAACTCGCCTTGATCGTTGGGAACCGGAGCTGAATGAAGCCATACCAAACGACGAGCGTGACACCACGA
TGCCTGTAGCAATGGCAACAACGTTGCGCAAACTATTAACTGGCGAACTACTTACTCTAGCTTCCCGGCA
ACAATTAATAGACTGGATGGAGGCGGATAAAGTTGCAGGACCACTTCTGCGCTCGGCCCTTCCGGCTGGC
TGGTTTATTGCTGATAAATCTGGAGCCGGTGAGCGTGGGTCTCGCGGTATCATTGCAGCACTGGGGCCAG
ATGGTAAGCCCTCCCGTATCGTAGTTATCTACACGACGGGGAGTCAGGCAACTATGGATGAACGAAATAG
ACAGATCGCTGAGATAGGTGCCTCACTGATTAAGCATTGGTAACTGTCAGACCAAGTTTACTCATATATA
CTTTAGATTGATTTAAAACTTCATTTTTAATTTAAAAGGATCTAGGTGAAGATCCTTTTTGATAATCTCA
TGACCAAAATCCCTTAACGTGAGTTTTCGTTCCACTGAGCGTCAGACCCCGTAGAAAAGATCAAAGGATC
TTCTTGAGATCCTTTTTTTCTGCGCGTAATCTGCTGCTTGCAAACAAAAAAACCACCGCTACCAGCGGTG
GTTTGTTTGCCGGATCAAGAGCTACCAACTCTTTTTCCGAAGGTAACTGGCTTCAGCAGAGCGCAGATAC
CAAATACTGTTCTTCTAGTGTAGCCGTAGTTAGGCCACCACTTCAAGAACTCTGTAGCACCGCCTACATA
CCTCGCTCTGCTAATCCTGTTACCAGTGGCTGCTGCCAGTGGCGATAAGTCGTGTCTTACCGGGTTGGAC
TCAAGACGATAGTTACCGGATAAGGCGCAGCGGTCGGGCTGAACGGGGGGTTCGTGCACACAGCCCAGCT
TGGAGCGAACGACCTACACCGAACTGAGATACCTACAGCGTGAGCTATGAGAAAGCGCCACGCTTCCCGA
AGGGAGAAAGGCGGACAGGTATCCGGTAAGCGGCAGGGTCGGAACAGGAGAGCGCACGAGGGAGCTTCCA
GGGGGAAACGCCTGGTATCTTTATAGTCCTGTCGGGTTTCGCCACCTCTGACTTGAGCGTCGATTTTTGT
GATGCTCGTCAGGGGGGCGGAGCCTATGGAAAAACGCCAGCAACGCGGCCTTTTTACGGTTCCTGGCCTT
TTGCTGGCCTTTTGCTCACATGT
Features (pLannotate 1.2.2; 16 found; start..end, strand, type, name):
     12..39      +  repeat_region  AAV2 ITR (fragment): inverted terminal repeat of adeno-associated virus serotype 2 inverted
     68..95      +  repeat_region  AAV2 ITR (fragment): inverted terminal repeat of adeno-associated virus serotype 2 inverted
    469..489     +  promoter       ADH1 promoter (fragment): S. cerevisiae ADH1; promoter for alcohol dehydrogenase 1
    815..1512    +  CDS            rtTA3 (fragment): reverse tetracycline transactivator 3 activates expression from Tet-responsive promoters in the presence of doxycycline
   1442..1552    +  CDS            VP48: 3 tandem repeats of the minimal activation domain of herpes simplex virus VP16 (Cheng et al., 2013)
   1562..1586    +  misc_feature   MCS (fragment): pBluescript multiple cloning site
   1586..2174    +  misc_feature   WPRE: woodchuck hepatitis virus posttranscriptional regulatory element
   2206..2682    +  polyA_signal   hGH poly(A) signal: human growth hormone polyadenylation signal
   2722..2862    +  repeat_region  AAV2 ITR: inverted terminal repeat of adeno-associated virus serotype 2 inverted
   2867..2918    -  misc_feature   bom (fragment): basis of mobility region from pBR322
   2937..3392    +  rep_origin     f1 ori (sequence partly withheld): f1 bacteriophage origin of replication; arrow indicates direction of (+) strand synthesis
   3393..3442    -  misc_feature   bom (fragment): basis of mobility region from pBR322
   3544..3579    -  CDS            rop (fragment): Rop protein, which maintains plasmids at low copy number; rop
   3674..3778    +  promoter       AmpR promoter: bla
   3779..4639    +  CDS            AmpR: β-lactamase; bla; confers resistance to ampicillin, carbenicillin, and related antibiotics
   4810..5398    +  rep_origin     ori: high-copy-number ColE1/pMB1/pBR322/pUC origin of replication
