[The description below was written by a language model from this plasmid's Addgene catalogue record and pLannotate feature annotations shown in this document.]
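Description:
AiP1050-pAAV-mscRE16-minBGpromoter-tTA2-WPRE-hGHpA is a 5,459 nt AAV transfer plasmid from the Allen Institute enhancer-virus series, built on the sister backbone pAAV-mscRE4-minBGpromoter-tTA2-WPRE-hGHpA. It is maintained in E. coli as a high-copy plasmid through a ColE1/pUC-type origin and selected with ampicillin (AmpR under its own bla promoter). An f1 phage origin is also present. The listed recombination-deficient growth strain is consistent with the usual need to keep AAV inverted terminal repeats stable. The annotation finds one complete AAV2 ITR downstream of the cassette and only short ITR fragments at the upstream end, which may reflect how this repetitive region was sequenced or annotated.

Between the ITRs, the enhancer element mscRE16 (alias AiE2016m) sits upstream of a minimal beta-globin promoter. The minimal promoter has little activity on its own, so the enhancer is intended to determine which cells transcribe the payload. The automated feature table labels neither the enhancer nor the minimal promoter, and the short "ADH1 promoter" hit in that region is most likely a spurious match. The payload is the synthetic 747 bp tTA2, a tetracycline-controlled transactivator. The software labels it as an rtTA3 fragment plus tandem VP16 minimal activation domains because of sequence similarity, but the catalogue identifies it as the Tet-Off form. A WPRE follows to boost transcript stability and expression, and the human growth hormone polyadenylation signal terminates the transcript.

The record describes the plasmid as producing a direct-expressing tTA2 AAV. Virus made from it would supply tTA2 in enhancer-defined cells to drive TRE-controlled reporters or effectors, in keeping with the associated work on combinatorial labeling of specific cell subclasses.
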