Addgene plasmid #163483: AiP1050-pAAV-mscRE16-minBGpromoter-tTA2-WPRE-hGHpA
Purpose: Direct-expressing tTA2 AAV Virus. Alias: AiP1050 - pAAV-AiE2016m-minBG-tTA2-WPRE-HGHpA
Depositing lab: Allen Institute for Brain Science & Bosiljka Tasic. Depositing organization: Allen Institute. Publication: Enhancer viruses for combinatorial cell-subclass-specific labeling. Graybuck LT, Daigle TL, Sedeno-Cortes AE, Walker M, Kalmbach B, Lenz GH, Morin E, Nguyen TN, Garren E, Bendrick JL, Kim TK, Zhou T, Mortrud M, Yao S, Siverts LA, Larsen R, Gore BB, Szelenyi ER, Trader C, Balaram P, van Velthoven CTJ, Chiang M, Mich JK, Dee N, Goldy J, Cetin AH, Smith K, Way SW, Esposito L, Yao Z, Gradinaru V, Sunkin SM, Lein E, Levi BP, Ting JT, Zeng H, Tasic B. Neuron. 2021 Mar 23. pii: S0896-6273(21)00159-8. doi: 10.1016/j.neuron.2021.03.011. PubMed 33789083.
Backbone
  Vector backbone: pAAV-mscRE4-minBGpromoter-tTA2-WPRE-hGHpA
  Backbone manufacturer: Allen Institute
  Vector type: AAV
Growth in bacteria
  Bacterial resistance: Ampicillin, 100 μg/mL
  Growth temperature: 37°C
  Growth strain: NEB Stable
  Copy number: High Copy
Gene/Insert
  Gene/Insert name: tTA2
  Species: Synthetic
  Insert size (bp): 747
  Promoter: Beta Globin minimal promoter
  Cloning method: Restriction Enzyme; 5′ cloning site Mlul (not destroyed); 3′ cloning site SacI (not destroyed)
  Sequencing primers: 5′ CACCACCTGTCAGCTCCTTT; 3′ AAGGGAGATCCGACTCGTCT
Terms and licenses: Academic/Nonprofit Terms; Industry Terms: Not Available to Industry
Depositor comments: Funded by BRAIN initiative.
How to cite: AiP1050-pAAV-mscRE16-minBGpromoter-tTA2-WPRE-hGHpA was a gift from Allen Institute for Brain Science & Bosiljka Tasic (Addgene plasmid # 163483 ; http://n2t.net/addgene:163483 ; RRID:Addgene_163483)
